Addgene plasmid #238387: eOYW006
Purpose: TurboRFP constitutive Golden Gate construct
Depositing lab: Richard Murray. Depositing organization: California Institute of Technology. Publication: A DNA Part Library for Reliable Engineering of the Emerging Model Nematode Symbiotic Bacterium Xenorhabdus griffiniae HGB2511. Larsson EM, Wang OY, Murray RM. ACS Synth Biol. 2025 Oct 17;14(10):4122-4126. doi: 10.1021/acssynbio.5c00414. Epub 2025 Sep 25. PubMed 40998411.
Backbone
  Vector backbone: EML002
  Vector type: Bacterial Expression
Growth in bacteria
  Bacterial resistance: Ampicillin and Kanamycin, 100 & 50 μg/mL
  Growth temperature: 37°C
  Growth strain: Pir1
  Copy number: Low Copy
Gene/Insert
  Gene/Insert name: UNS1-P3m-U3d-TurboRFP-t0-UNSX
  Species: Synthetic
  Cloning method: Gibson Cloning
Terms and licenses: Academic/Nonprofit Terms; Industry Terms: Not Available to Industry
Depositor comments: Please visit https://doi.org/10.1101/2025.06.09.658710 for bioRxiv preprint.
How to cite: eOYW006 was a gift from Richard Murray (Addgene plasmid # 238387 ; http://n2t.net/addgene:238387 ; RRID:Addgene_238387)
