[The description below was written by a language model from this plasmid's Addgene catalogue record and pLannotate feature annotations shown in this document.]
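Description:
eOYW006 is a 7,006 nt bacterial expression plasmid built on the EML002 backbone that carries a constitutive TurboRFP reporter cassette inside a mini-Tn7 transposon. It comes from a DNA part library developed for engineering Xenorhabdus griffiniae HGB2511, a bacterial symbiont of nematodes. The plasmid replicates from the R6K γ origin, which needs the pi initiator protein. This explains its propagation in a pir-expressing E. coli strain (Pir1) and means it should behave as a non-replicating suicide vector in hosts that lack pi. Only a partial ColE1/pUC-type origin fragment is annotated, and the plasmid is listed as low copy. Selection uses ampicillin (β-lactamase with its own promoter, on the backbone outside the Tn7 ends) and kanamycin (aph(3')-Ia, located between the Tn7 ends). An incP oriT with traJ and a traI fragment allows conjugative mobilisation from a donor that supplies the transfer functions.

The insert, described as UNS1-P3m-U3d-TurboRFP-t0-UNSX, is a synthetic transcription unit flanked by unique nucleotide sequences and assembled by Gibson cloning. The P3m promoter region is annotated as a partial match to the J23119 constitutive promoter, suggesting a variant of that family. U3d is presumably the 5' UTR/ribosome-binding part, although the record does not define it. These drive TurboRFP, an orange-red fluorescent protein derived from Entacmaea quadricolor, and transcription ends at the phage lambda t0 terminator. Tn7L and Tn7R bracket the kanamycin marker and the reporter, along with Tn903, integron integrase and qacE fragments that are probably cloning remnants. This layout is consistent with Tn7-mediated chromosomal integration, but no transposase genes are annotated, so these would have to be supplied separately. The stated purpose is simply a constitutive TurboRFP Golden Gate construct, suited to fluorescently labelling bacteria or benchmarking promoter and UTR parts.
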