Features (pLannotate 1.2.2; 18 found; start..end, strand, type, name):
    171..1031    -  CDS            AmpR: β-lactamase; bla; confers resistance to ampicillin, carbenicillin, and related antibiotics
   1032..1136    -  promoter       AmpR promoter: bla
   1210..1375    +  mobile_element Tn7L: mini-Tn7 element (left end of the Tn7 transposon) Tn7
   1505..2320    +  CDS            KanR: aminoglycoside phosphotransferase; aph(3')-Ia; confers resistance to kanamycin in bacteria or G418 (Geneticin®) in eukaryotes
   2461..2607    +  CDS            TRA2_ECOLX (fragment): Protein predicted: Swiss-Prot protein existence level 4. Required for transposition of transposon Tn903. From Escherichia coli.
   2791..3363    -  CDS            int (fragment) (sequence partly withheld): INT2_ECOLX - Protein inferred from homology: Swiss-Prot protein existence level 3. Putative integrase believed to be involved in the insertion of antibiotic resistance genes into plasmids and transposons. From Escherichia coli.
   3612..3701    +  CDS            qacE (fragment): QACE_ECOLX - Protein inferred from homology: Swiss-Prot protein existence level 3. Multidrug exporter. Is implicated for the resistance to bacteriocidal quaternary ammonium compounds. From Escherichia coli.
   3872..3889    +  misc_feature   MCS (fragment): pUC18/19 multiple cloning site
   3889..3966    -  promoter       AmpR promoter (fragment): bla
   4145..4171    +  promoter       J23119 promoter (fragment): bacterial promoter (Registry of Standard Biological Parts BBa J23119)
   4196..4888    +  CDS            TurboRFP: TurboRFP is a basic (constitutively fluorescent) orange fluorescent protein published in 2007, derived from Entacmaea quadricolor. It has low acid sensitivity.
   4896..4990    +  terminator     lambda t0 terminator: transcription terminator from phage lambda
   5115..5313    +  mobile_element Tn7R (fragment): mini-Tn7 element (right end of the Tn7 transposon) Tn7
   5395..5783    -  rep_origin     R6K γ ori: γ replication origin from E. coli plasmid R6K; requires the R6K initiator protein pi for replication
   5824..5916    -  CDS            traI (fragment): TRAI6_ECOLX - Experimental evidence at protein level: Swiss-Prot protein existence level 1. The initiation process of transfer DNA synthesis requires the interaction of at least three plasmid-specific components (TraH, I, and J) at the transfer origin resulting in the assembly of a specialised nucleoprotein complex - the relaxosome. Site- and strand-specific cleavage at the transfer origin is dependent on TraI and TraJ. From Escherichia coli.
   5954..6325    -  CDS            traJ: oriT-recognizing protein; traJ
   6358..6467    -  oriT           oriT: incP origin of transfer
   6602..7006    -  rep_origin     ori (fragment): high-copy-number ColE1/pMB1/pBR322/pUC origin of replication
>Addgene plasmid #238387 | eOYW006 | addgene full sequence | sequence record 480528 | Addgene NGS Result
GAAGATCCTTTGATCTTTTCTACGGGGTCTGACGCTCAGTGGAACGAAAACTCACGTTAAGGGATTTTGG
TCATGAGATTATCAAAAAGGATCTTCACCTAGATCCTTTTAAATTAAAAATGAAGTTTTAAATCAATCTA
AAGTATATATGAGTAAACTTGGTCTGACAGTTACCAATGCTTAATCAGTGAGGCACCTATCTCAGCGATC
TGTCTATTTCGTTCATCCATAGTTGCCTGACTCCCCGTCGTGTAGATAACTACGATACGGGAGGGCTTAC
CATCTGGCCCCAGTGCTGCAATGATACCGCGAGACCCACGCTCACCGGCTCCAGATTTATCAGCAATAAA
CCAGCCAGCCGGAAGGGCCGAGCGCAGAAGTGGTCCTGCAACTTTATCCGCCTCCATCCAGTCTATTAAT
TGTTGCCGGGAAGCTAGAGTAAGTAGTTCGCCAGTTAATAGTTTGCGCAACGTTGTTGCCATTGCTACAG
GCATCGTGGTGTCACGCTCGTCGTTTGGTATGGCTTCATTCAGCTCCGGTTCCCAACGATCAAGGCGAGT
TACATGATCCCCCATGTTGTGCAAAAAAGCGGTTAGCTCCTTCGGTCCTCCGATCGTTGTCAGAAGTAAG
TTGGCCGCAGTGTTATCACTCATGGTTATGGCAGCACTGCATAATTCTCTTACTGTCATGCCATCCGTAA
GATGCTTTTCTGTGACTGGTGAGTACTCAACCAAGTCATTCTGAGAATAGTGTATGCGGCGACCGAGTTG
CTCTTGCCCGGCGTCAATACGGGATAATACCGCGCCACATAGCAGAACTTTAAAAGTGCTCATCATTGGA
AAACGTTCTTCGGGGCGAAAACTCTCAAGGATCTTACCGCTGTTGAGATCCAGTTCGATGTAACCCACTC
GTGCACCCAACTGATCTTCAGCATCTTTTACTTTCACCAGCGTTTCTGGGTGAGCAAAAACAGGAAGGCA
AAATGCCGCAAAAAAGGGAATAAGGGCGACACGGAAATGTTGAATACTCATACTCTTCCTTTTTCAATAT
TATTGAAGCATTTATCAGGGTTATTGTCTCATGAGCGGATACATATTTGAATGTATTTAGAAAAATAAAC
AAATAGGGGTTCCGCGCACATTTCCCCGAAAAGTGCCACCTGAATTAATTCGAGCTCGCCCAAACATAAC
AGGAAGAAAAATGCCCCGCTGTGGGCGGACAAAATAGTTGGGAACTGGGAGGGGTGGAAATGGAGTTTTT
AAGGATTATTTAGGGAAGAGTGACAAAATAGATGGGAACTGGGTGTAGCGTCGTAAGCTAATACGAAAAT
TAAAAATGACAAAATAGTTTGGAACTAGATTTCACTTATCTGGTTGGCCTGCAGGGGGGGGGGGAAAGCC
ACGTTGTGTCTCAAAATCTCTGATGTTACATTGCACAAGATAAAAATATATCATCATGAACAATAAAACT
GTCTGCTTACATAAACAGTAATACAAGGGGTGTTATGAGCCATATTCAACGGGAAACGTCTTGCTCGAGG
CCGCGATTAAATTCCAACATGGATGCTGATTTATATGGGTATAAATGGGCTCGCGATAATGTCGGGCAAT
CAGGTGCGACAATCTATCGATTGTATGGGAAGCCCGATGCGCCAGAGTTGTTTCTGAAACATGGCAAAGG
TAGCGTTGCCAATGATGTTACAGATGAGATGGTCAGACTAAACTGGCTGACGGAATTTATGCCTCTTCCG
ACCATCAAGCATTTTATCCGTACTCCTGATGATGCATGGTTACTCACCACTGCGATCCCCGGGAAAACAG
CATTCCAGGTATTAGAAGAATATCCTGATTCAGGTGAAAATATTGTTGATGCGCTGGCAGTGTTCCTGCG
CCGGTTGCATTCGATTCCTGTTTGTAATTGTCCTTTTAACAGCGATCGCGTATTTCGTCTCGCTCAGGCG
CAATCACGAATGAATAACGGTTTGGTTGATGCGAGTGATTTTGATGACGAGCGTAATGGCTGGCCTGTTG
AACAAGTCTGGAAAGAAATGCATAAGCTTTTGCCATTCTCACCGGATTCAGTCGTCACTCATGGTGATTT
CTCACTTGATAACCTTATTTTTGACGAGGGGAAATTAATAGGTTGTATTGATGTTGGACGAGTCGGAATC
GCAGACCGATACCAGGATCTTGCCATCCTATGGAACTGCCTCGGTGAGTTTTCTCCTTCATTACAGAAAC
GGCTTTTTCAAAAATATGGTATTGATAATCCTGATATGAATAAATTGCAGTTTCATTTGATGCTCGATGA
GTTTTTCTAATCAGAATTGGTTAATTGGTTGTAACACTGGCAGAGCATTACGCTGACTTGACGGGACGGC
GGCTTTGTTGAATAAATCGAACTTTTGCTGAGTTGAAGGATCAGATCACGCATCTTCCCGACAACGCAGA
CCGTTCCGTGGCAAAGCAAAAGTTCAAAATCACCAACTGGTCCACCTACAACAAAGCTCTCATCAACCGT
GGCTCCCTCACTTTCTGGCTGGATGATGGGGCGATTCAGGCCTGGTATGAGTCAGCAACACCTTCTTCAC
GAGGCAGACCTCAGCGCCCCCCCCCCCCTGCAGGTCGACTAGAGTCGGGGATCCGGTGATTGATTGAGCA
AGCTTTATGCTTGTAAACCGTTTTGTGAAAAAATTTTTAAAATAAAAAAGGGGACCTCTAGGGTCCCCAA
TTAATTAGTAATATAATCTATTAAAGGTCATTCAAAAGGTCATCCACCGGATCAATTCCCCTGCTCGCGC
AGGCTGGGTGCCAAGCTCTCGGGTAACATCAAGGCCCGATCCTTGGAGCCCTTGCCCTCCCGCACGATGA
TCGT
[255 nt withheld, positions 2875-3129]
CGTGGAGACCGAAACCTTGCGCTCGTTCGCCAGCCAGGACAGAAATGCCTCGACTTCGCTGCTGCCCAAG
GTTGCCGGGTGACGCACACCGTGGAAACGGATGAAGGCACGAACCCAGTGGACATAAGCCTGTTCGGTTC
GTAAGCTGTAATGCAAGTAGCGTATGCGCTCACGCAACTGGTCCAGAACCTTGACCGAACGCAGCGGTGG
TAACGGCGCAGTGGCGGTTTTCATGGCTTGTTATGACTGTTTTTTTGGGGTACAGTCTATGCCTCGGGCA
TCCAAGCAGCAAGCGCGTTACGCCGTGGGTCGATGTTTGTGTCTAACAATTCGTTCAAGCCGACGCCGCT
TCGCGGCGCGGCTTAACTCAAGCGTTAGATGCACTAAGCACATAATTGCTCACAGCCAAACTATCAGGTC
AAGTCTGCTTTTATTATTTTTAAGCGTGCATAATAAGCCCTACACAAATTGGGAGATATATCATGAAAGG
CTGGCTTTTTCTTGTTATCGCAATAGTTGGCGAAGTAATCGCAACATCCGCATTAAAATCTAGCGAGGGC
TTTACTAAGCTGATCCGGTGGATGACCTTTTGAATGACCTTTAATAGATTATATTACTAATTAATTGGGG
ACCCTAGAGGTCCCCTTTTTTATTTTAAAAATTTTTTCACAAAACGGTTTACAAGCATAAAGCTTGCTCA
ATCAATCACCGGATCCCGACGGGCCCGGTACCGCGGCCGCGCGAATTCGAGCTCGGTACCATTTATCAGG
GTTATTGTCTCATGAGCGGATACATATTTGAATGTATTTAGAAAAATAAACAAATAGGGGTTCCGCGCAC
ATTTCCCCGAAAAGTGCCACCTGACGTCTAAGAAACCATTATTATCATGACATTAACCTATAAAAATAGG
CGTATCACGAGGCCCTTTCGTCTTCACCTCGAGAACATTACTCGCATCCATTCTCAGGCTGTCTCGTCTC
GTCTCGGAGTGCTGTTCCGCTGGGCATGCTTTACGGCTAGCTCAGTCCTAGGTATTATGCTACTAGAGAA
AGAGGAGAAATACTAAATGAGCGAGCTGATCAAGGAGAACATGCACATGAAGCTGTACATGGAGGGCACC
GTGAACAACCACCACTTCAAGTGCACATCCGAGGGCGAAGGCAAGCCCTACGAGGGCACCCAGACCATGA
AGATCAAGGTGGTCGAGGGCGGCCCTCTCCCCTTCGCCTTCGACATCCTGGCTACCAGCTTCATGTACGG
CAGCAAAGCCTTCATCAACCACACCCAGGGCATCCCCGACTTCTTTAAGCAGTCCTTCCCTGAGGGCTTC
ACATGGGAGAGAATCACCACATACGAAGACGGGGGCGTGCTGACCGCTACCCAGGACACCAGCTTCCAGA
ACGGCTGCATCATCTACAACGTCAAGATCAACGGGGTGAACTTCCCATCCAACGGCCCTGTGATGCAGAA
GAAAACACGCGGCTGGGAGGCCAACACCGAGATGCTGTACCCCGCTGACGGCGGCCTGAGAGGCCACAGC
CAGATGGCCCTGAAGCTCGTGGGCGGGGGCTACCTGCACTGCTCCTTCAAGACCACATACAGATCCAAGA
AACCCGCTAAGAACCTCAAGATGCCCGGCTTCCACTTCGTGGACCACAGACTGGAAAGAATCAAGGAGGC
CGACAAAGAAACGTACGTCGAGCAGCACGAGATGGCTGTGGCCAAGTACTGCGACCTCCCTAGCAAACTG
GGGCACAGATGAAGGTGACTCCTGTTGATAGATCCAGTAATGACCTCAGAACTCCATCTGGATTTGTTCA
GAACGCTCGGTTGCCGCCGGGCGTTTTTTATTGGTGAGAATGCTTCCAGGATACATAGATTACCACAACT
CCGAGCCCTTCCACCCCAAGCTAGCTTGGAGGACAAATCCGCCGCTAGGAGCTTGCGGCCGCCTTAAGAC
GCGTGGATCCCCGGGAATTTCGACCCCACGCCCCTCTTTAATACGACGGGCAATTTGCACTTCAGAAAAT
GAAGAGTTTGCTTTAGCCATAACAAAAGTCCAGTATGCTTTTTCACAGCATAACTGGACTGATTTCAGTT
TACAACTATTCTGTCTAGTTTAAGACTTTATTGTCATAGTTTAGATCTATTTTGTTCAGTTTAAGACTTT
ATTGTCCGCCCACACCCGCTTACGCAGGGCATCCATTTATTACTCAACCGTAACCGATTTTGCCAGGTTA
CGCGGCTGGTCCTCTAGAATTCCCATGTCAGCCGTTAAGTGTTCCTGTGTCACTCAAAATTGCTTTGAGA
GGCTCTAAGGGCTTCTCAGTGCGTTACATCCCTGGCTTGTTGTCCACAACCGTTAAACCTTAAAAGCTTT
AAAAGCCTTATATATTCTTTTTTTTCTTATAAAACTTAAAACCTTAGAGGCTATTTAAGTTGCTGATTTA
TATTAATTTTATTGTTCAAACATGAGAGCTTAGTACGTGAAACATGAGAGCTTAGTACGTTAGCCATGAG
AGCTTAGTACGTTAGCCATGAGGGTTTAGTTCGTTAAACATGAGAGCTTAGTACGTTAAACATGAGAGCT
TAGTACGTGAAACATGAGAGCTTAGTACGTACTATCAACAGGTTGAACTGCTGATCTTCAGATCCTCTAC
GCCGGACGCATCGTGGCCGGATCGGGGGGGGGGGGCGCTCGGTCTTGCCTTGCTCGTCGGTGATGTACTT
CACCAGCTCCGCGAAGTCGCTCTTCTTGATGGAGCGCATGGGGACGTGCTTGGCAATCACGCGCACCCCC
CGGCCGTTTTAGCGGCTAAAAAAGTCATGGCTCTGCCCTCGGGCGGACCACGCCCATCATGACCTTGCCA
AGCTCGTCCTGCTTCTCTTCGATCTTCGCCAGCAGGGCGAGGATCGTGGCATCACCGAACCGCGCCGTGC
GCGGGTCGTCGGTGAGCCAGAGTTTCAGCAGGCCGCCCAGGCGGCCCAGGTCGCCATTGATGCGGGCCAG
CTCGCGGACGTGCTCATAGTCCACGACGCCCGTGATTTTGTAGCCCTGGCCGACGGCCAGCAGGTAGGCC
GACAGGCTCATGCCGGCCGCCGCCGCCTTTTCCTCAATCGCTCTTCGTTCGTCTGGAAGGCAGTACACCT
TGATAGGTGGGCTGCCCTTCCTGGTTGGCTTGGTTTCATCAGCCATCCGCTTGCCCTCATCTGTTACGCC
GGCGGTAGCCGGCCAGCCTCGCAGAGCAGGATTCCCGTTGAGCACCGCCAGGTGCGAATAAGGGACAGTG
AAGAAGGAACACCCGCTCGCGGGTGGGCCTACTTCACCTATCCTGCCCGGCTGACGCCGTTGGATACACC
AAGGAAAGTCTACACGAACCCTTTGGCAAAATCCTGTATATCGTGCGAAAAAGGATGGATATACCGAAAA
AATCGCTATAATGACCCCGAAGCAGGGTTATGCAGCGGAAAAGCGCTTTCTCATAGCTCACGCTGTAGGT
ATCTCAGTTCGGTGTAGGTCGTTCGCTCCAAGCTGGGCTGTGTGCACGAACCCCCCGTTCAGCCCGACCG
CTGCGCCTTATCCGGTAACTATCGTCTTGAGTCCAACCCGGTAAGACACGACTTATCGCCACTGGCAGCA
GCCACTGGTAACAGGATTAGCAGAGCGAGGTATGTAGGCGGTGCTACAGAGTTCTTGAAGTGGTGGCCTA
ACTACGGCTACACTAGAAGAACAGTATTTGGTATCTGCGCTCTGCTGAAGCCAGTTACCTTCGGAAAAAG
AGTTGGTAGCTCTTGATCCGGCAAACAAACCACCGCTGGTAGCGGTGGTTTTTTTGTTTGCAAGCAGCAG
ATTACGCGCAGAAAAAAAGGATCTCAA
